>Addgene plasmid #152282 | pGBW-m4134420 | addgene full sequence | sequence record 311978 | Addgene NGS Result
CGTTACATAACTTACGGTAAATGGCCCGCCTGGCTGACCGCCCAACGACCCCCGCCCATTGACGTCAATA
ATGACGTATGTTCCCATAGTAACGCCAATAGGGACTTTCCATTGACGTCAATGGGTGGAGTATTTACGGT
AAACTGCCCACTTGGCAGTACATCAAGTGTATCATATGCCAAGTACGCCCCCTATTGACGTCAATGACGG
TAAATGGCCCGCCTGGCATTATGCCCAGTACATGACCTTATGGGACTTTCCTACTTGGCAGTACATCTAC
GTATTAGTCATCGCTATTACCATGCTGATGCGGTTTTGGCAGTACATCAATGGGCGTGGATAGCGGTTTG
ACTCACGGGGATTTCCAAGTCTCCACCCCATTGACGTCAATGGGAGTTTGTTTTGGCACCAAAATCAACG
GGACTTTCCAAAATGTCGTAACAACTCCGCCCCATTGACGCAAATGGGCGGTAGGCGTGTACGGTGGGAG
GTCTATATAAGCAGAGCTGGTTTAGTGAACCGTCAGATCAGATCTTTGTCGATCCTACCATCCACTCGAC
ACACCCGCCAGCGGCCGCCACCATGAATAACGAGTTAAGCCCAGTAGCGCTTCGCCAGATGAGTTGCGCC
GCAGGTACAACCCAAACTGCTTGTACGGATGACAACGCCCTCGCTTACTATAATACCACAAAGGGAGGCC
GATTCGTTCTGGCCCTGTTGTCGGATCTGCAAGACTTGAAATGGGCACGTTTTCCCAAGTCCGACGGGAC
TGGCACCATTTACACAGAACTAGAGCCGCCATGCAGGTTCGTGACTGATACCCCTAAAGGACCCAAGGTC
AAATATCTGTATTTTATCAAGGGGCTTAACAATCTCAATAGAGGCATGGTGTTAGGATCTCTAGCCGCAA
CGGTGCGGCTGCAAGAAAACCTTTACTTTCAGTCGATGGATTATAAGGACCACGATGGAGACTACAAAGA
TCATGACATTGATTACAAGGACGACGATGACAAATAAGCTAGCTTGACTGACTGAGATACAGCGTACCTT
CAGCTCACAGACATGATAAGATACATTGATGAGTTTGGACAAACCACAACTAGAATGCAGTGAAAAAAAT
GCTTTATTTGTGAAATTTGTGATGCTATTGCTTTATTTGTAACCATTATAAGCTGCAATAAACAAGTTAA
CAACAACAATTGCATTCATTTTATGTTTCAGGTTCAGGGGGAGGTGTGGGAGGTTTTTTAAAGCAAGTAA
AACCTCTACAAATGTGGTATTGGCCCATCTCTATCGGTATCGTAGCATAACCCCTTGGGGCCTCTAAACG
GGTCTTGAGGGGTTTTTTGTGCCCCTCGGGCCGGATTGCTATCTACCGGCATTGGCGCAGAAAAAAATGC
CTGATGCGACGCTGCGCGTCTTATACTCCCACATATGCCAGATTCAGCAACGGATACGGCTTCCCCAACT
TGCCCACTTCCATACGTGTCCTCCTTACCAGAAATTTATCCTTAAGGTCGTCAGCTATCCTGCAGGCGAT
CTCTCGATTTCGATCAAGACATTCCTTTAATGGTCTTTTCTGGACACCACTAGGGGTCAGAAGTAGTTCA
TCAAACTTTCTTCCCTCCCTAATCTCATTGGTTACCTTGGGCTATCGAAACTTAATTAACCAGTCAAGTC
AGCTACTTGGCGAGATCGACTTGTCTGGGTTTCGACTACGCTCAGAATTGCGTCAGTCAAGTTCGATCTG
GTCCTTGCTATTGCACCCGTTCTCCGATTACGAGTTTCATTTAAATCATGTGAGCAAAAGGCCAGCAAAA
GGCCAGGAACCGTAAAAAGGCCGCGTTGCTGGCGTTTTTCCATAGGCTCCGCCCCCCTGACGAGCATCAC
AAAAATCGACGCTCAAGTCAGAGGTGGCGAAACCCGACAGGACTATAAAGATACCAGGCGTTTCCCCCTG
GAAGCTCCCTCGTGCGCTCTCCTGTTCCGACCCTGCCGCTTACCGGATACCTGTCCGCCTTTCTCCCTTC
GGGAAGCGTGGCGCTTTCTCATAGCTCACGCTGTAGGTATCTCAGTTCGGTGTAGGTCGTTCGCTCCAAG
CTGGGCTGTGTGCACGAACCCCCCGTTCAGCCCGACCGCTGCGCCTTATCCGGTAACTATCGTCTTGAGT
CCAACCCGGTAAGACACGACTTATCGCCACTGGCAGCAGCCACTGGTAACAGGATTAGCAGAGCGAGGTA
TGTAGGCGGTGCTACAGAGTTCTTGAAGTGGTGGCCTAACTACGGCTACACTAGAAGAACAGTATTTGGT
ATCTGCGCTCTGCTGAAGCCAGTTACCTTCGGAAAAAGAGTTGGTAGCTCTTGATCCGGCAAACAAACCA
CCGCTGGTAGCGGTGGTTTTTTTGTTTGCAAGCAGCAGATTACGCGCAGAAAAAAAGGATCTCAAGAAGA
TCCTTTGATCTTTTCTACGGGGTCTGACGCTCAGTGGAACGAAAACTCACGTTAAGGGATTTTGGTCATG
AGATTATCAAAAAGGATCTTCACCTAGATCCTTTTAAATTAAAAATGAAGTTTTAAATCAATCTAAAGTA
TATATGAGTAAACTTGGTCTGACAGTTACCAATGCTTAATCAGTGAGGCACCTATCTCAGCGATCTGTCT
ATTTCGTTCATCCATAGTTGCATTTAAATTTCCGAACTCTCCAAGGCCCTCGTCGGAAAATCTTCAAACC
TTTCGTCCGATCCATCTTGCAGGCTACCTCTCGAACGAACTATCGCAAGTCTCTTGGCCGGCCTTGCGCC
TTGGCTATTGCTTGGCAGCGCCTATCGCCAGGTATTACTCCAATCCCGAATATCCGAGATCGGGATCACC
CGAGAGAAGTTCAACCTACATCCTCAATCCCGATCTATCCGAGATCCGAGGAATATCGAAATCGGGGCGC
GCCTGGTGTACCGAGAACGATCCTCTCAGTGCGAGTCTCGACGATCCATATCGTTGCTTGGCAGTCAGCC
AGTCGGAATCCAGCTTGGGACCCAGGAAGTCCAATCGTCAGATATTGTACTCAAGCCTGGTCACGGCAGC
GTACCGATCTGTTTAAACCTAGATATTGATAGTCTGATCGGTCAACGTATAATCGAGTCCTAGCTTTTGC
AAACATCTATCAAGAGACAGGATCAGCAGGAGGCTTTCGCATGAGTATTCAACATTTCCGTGTCGCCCTT
ATTCCCTTTTTTGCGGCATTTTGCCTTCCTGTTTTTGCTCACCCAGAAACGCTGGTGAAAGTAAAAGATG
CTGAAGATCAGTTGGGTGCGCGAGTGGGTTACATCGAACTGGATCTCAACAGCGGTAAGATCCTTGAGAG
TTTTCGCCCCGAAGAACGCTTTCCAATGATGAGCACTTTTAAAGTTCTGCTATGTGGCGCGGTATTATCC
CGTATTGACGCCGGGCAAGAGCAACTCGGTCGCCGCATACACTATTCTCAGAATGACTTGGTTGAGTATT
CACCAGTCACAGAAAAGCATCTTACGGATGGCATGACAGTAAGAGAATTATGCAGTGCTGCCATAACCAT
GAGTGATAACACTGCGGCCAACTTACTTCTGACAACGATTGGAGGACCGAAGGAGCTAACCGCTTTTTTG
CACAACATGGGGGATCATGTAACTCGCCTTGATCGTTGGGAACCGGAGCTGAATGAAGCCATACCAAACG
ACGAGCGTGACACCACGATGCCTGTAGCAATGGCAACAACCTTGCGTAAACTATTAACTGGCGAACTACT
TACTCTAGCTTCCCGGCAACAGTTGATAGACTGGATGGAGGCGGATAAAGTTGCAGGACCACTTCTGCGC
TCGGCCCTTCCGGCTGGCTGGTTTATTGCTGATAAATCTGGAGCCGGTGAGCGTGGGTCTCGCGGTATCA
TTGCAGCACTGGGGCCAGATGGTAAGCCCTCCCGTATCGTAGTTATCTACACGACGGGGAGTCAGGCAAC
TATGGATGAACGAAATAGACAGATCGCTGAGATAGGTGCCTCACTGATTAAGCATTGGTAACCGATTCTA
GGTGCATTGGCGCAGAAAAAAATGCCTGATGCGACGCTGCGCGTCTTATACTCCCACATATGCCAGATTC
AGCAACGGATACGGCTTCCCCAACTTGCCCACTTCCATACGTGTCCTCCTTACCAGAAATTTATCCTTAA
GATCCCGAATCGTTTAAACTCGACTCTGGCTCTATCGAATCTCCGTCGTTTCGAGCTTACGCGAACAGCC
GTGGCGCTCATTTGCTCGTCGGGCATCGAATCTCGTCAGCTATCGTCAGCTTACCTTTTTGGCAGCGATC
GCGGCTCCCGACATCTTGGACCATTAGCTCCACAGGTATCTTCTTCCCTCTAGTGGTCATAACAGCAGCT
TCAGCTACCTCTCAATTCAAAAAACCCCTCAAGACCCGTTTAGAGGCCCCAAGGGGTTATGCTATCAATC
GTTGCGTTACACACACAAAAAACCAACACACATCCATCTTCGATGGATAGCGATTTTATTATCTAACTGC
TGATCGAGTGTAGCCAGATCTAGTAATCAATTACGGGGTCATTAGTTCATAGCCCATATATGGAGTTCCG
Features (pLannotate 1.2.2; 17 found; start..end, strand, type, name):
      1..304     +  enhancer       CMV enhancer: human cytomegalovirus immediate early enhancer
    377..394     -  promoter       CMV promoter (fragment): human cytomegalovirus (CMV) immediate early promoter
    457..508     +  promoter       CMVd2 promoter: truncated human cytomegalovirus (CMV) immediate early promoter that yields moderately reduced expression relative to the full-length promoter
    991..1013    +  CDS            FLAG (fragment): FLAG® epitope tag, followed by an enterokinase cleavage site
   1067..1188    -  polyA_signal   SV40 poly(A) signal: SV40 polyadenylation signal
   1211..1280    -  CDS            large T antigen (fragment): large T antigen from SV40 (simian virus 40)
   1303..1349    +  terminator     T7 terminator: transcription terminator for bacteriophage T7 RNA polymerase
   1379..1515    +  terminator     rrnG terminator: transcription terminator from the E. coli ribosomal RNA rrnG operon (Albrechtsen et al., 1991)
   1560..1631    +  misc_feature   3' β-globin insulator: insulator downstream of the human β-globin locus (Farrell et al., 2002)
   1857..2445    -  rep_origin     ori: high-copy-number ColE1/pMB1/pBR322/pUC origin of replication
   2617..2681    -  CDS            bla(M) (fragment): β-lactamase lacking the signal sequence; bla(M); allows cytosolic expression of β-lactamase
   3191..4051    +  CDS            AmpR: β-lactamase; bla; confers resistance to ampicillin, carbenicillin, and related antibiotics
   4064..4200    +  terminator     rrnG terminator: transcription terminator from the E. coli ribosomal RNA rrnG operon (Albrechtsen et al., 1991)
   4352..4423    +  misc_feature   5' β-globin insulator: insulator upstream of the human β-globin locus (Farrell et al., 2002)
   4428..4474    -  terminator     T7 terminator: transcription terminator for bacteriophage T7 RNA polymerase
   4492..4540    -  polyA_signal   poly(A) signal: synthetic polyadenylation signal
   4571..4620    +  enhancer       CMV enhancer (fragment): human cytomegalovirus immediate early enhancer
