[The description below was written by a language model from this plasmid's Addgene catalogue record and pLannotate feature annotations shown in this document.]
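Description:
pGBW-m4134420 is a mammalian expression plasmid built on the pTwist_CMV_6 backbone for producing the SARS-CoV-2 non-structural protein nsp9, one of the mature products cleaved from the ORF1ab replicase polyprotein. The insert is a short, codon-optimized open reading frame of about 340 bp placed under control of the human cytomegalovirus immediate early enhancer and promoter, which drives strong constitutive transcription in transfected mammalian cells. According to the catalogue entry, the backbone supplies a C-terminal tag consisting of a TEV protease cleavage site followed by 3xFLAG. This allows detection or affinity capture of the protein with anti-FLAG reagents and optional removal of the tag by TEV cleavage. The automated annotation of the 4,620 nt sequenced record does not call the nsp9 coding region itself, but it leaves an unannotated gap between the promoter and a FLAG fragment that is consistent with this arrangement. Transcripts are terminated by an SV40 polyadenylation signal downstream of the tag.

The plasmid is propagated in E. coli through a high-copy ColE1/pUC-type origin and selected with ampicillin via a β-lactamase (AmpR) gene. The backbone also carries insulating elements around its functional units: rrnG and T7 transcription terminators, 5' and 3' β-globin insulator sequences, and a synthetic poly(A) signal upstream of the CMV enhancer, which presumably limit read-through transcription into or out of the expression cassette. No mammalian selection marker is annotated, so the construct appears suited to transient transfection. The record does not specify uses beyond mammalian expression of nsp9.
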