Addgene plasmid #152282: pGBW-m4134420
Purpose: Mammalian expression plasmid for SARS-CoV-2 nsp9
Depositing lab: Ginkgo Bioworks & Benjie Chen. Depositing organization: Ginkgo Bioworks.
Backbone
  Vector backbone: pTwist_CMV_6
  Backbone size w/o insert (bp): 4180
  Vector type: Mammalian Expression
Growth in bacteria
  Bacterial resistance: Ampicillin, 100 μg/mL
  Growth temperature: 37°C
  Growth strain: DH5alpha
  Copy number: High Copy
Gene/Insert
  Gene/Insert name: SARS-CoV-2 nsp9
  Species: Severe acute respiratory syndrome coronavirus 2
  Insert size (bp): 338
  Mutation: codon optimized
  Entrez Gene: ORF1ab (a.k.a. GU280_gp01)
  Promoter: CMV
  Tag / fusion protein: Cleavable TEV;3xFlag (C terminal on backbone)
  Cloning method: Unknown
Resource information
  A portion of this plasmid was derived from a plasmid made by: GinkgoBioworks
Depositor comments: NCBI reference sequence: YP_009725305.1
How to cite: pGBW-m4134420 was a gift from Ginkgo Bioworks & Benjie Chen (Addgene plasmid # 152282)
